Addgene plasmid #156476: pETM33_Nsp7
Purpose: Bacterial expression of Sars-CoV2 Nsp7 protein with His-tag and GST-tag
Depositing lab: Ylva Ivarsson. Depositing organization: Uppsala University. Publication: Identification of motif-based interactions between SARS-CoV-2 protein domains and human peptide ligands pinpoint antiviral targets. Mihalic F, Benz C, Kassa E, Lindqvist R, Simonetti L, Inturi R, Aronsson H, Andersson E, Chi CN, Davey NE, Overby AK, Jemth P, Ivarsson Y. Nat Commun. 2023 Sep 13;14(1):5636. doi: 10.1038/s41467-023-41312-8. PubMed 37704626.
Backbone
  Vector backbone: pETM33
  Backbone size w/o insert (bp): 6017
  Vector type: Bacterial Expression
Growth in bacteria
  Bacterial resistance: Kanamycin, 50 μg/mL
  Growth temperature: 37°C
  Growth strain: DH5alpha
  Growth instructions: Growth in BL21 DE3 gold 37˚C after induction with 1mM 16hours 18˚C
  Copy number: High Copy
Gene/Insert
  Gene/Insert name: Nsp7
  Species: Synthetic; Severe acute respiratory syndrome coronavirus 2
  Mutation: Gene insert is codon optimized for Ecoli.
  Entrez Gene: ORF1ab (a.k.a. GU280_gp01)
  Promoter: T7/LacO
  Tag / fusion protein: His-GST (N terminal on backbone)
  Cloning method: Restriction Enzyme; 5′ cloning site Nco1 (destroyed during cloning); 3′ cloning site EcoR1 (destroyed during cloning)
  Sequencing primers: 5′ CGGATCTGGAAGTTCTGTTCC; 3′ GAGTGCGGCCGCAAGCTTG
Terms and licenses: Academic/Nonprofit Terms; Industry Terms: Not Available to Industry
Depositor comments: insert amino acid sequence: GQSKMSDVKCTSVVLLSVLQQLRVESSSKLWAQCVQLHNDILLAKDTTEAFEKMVSLLSVLLSMQGAVDINKLCEEMLDNRATLQx
How to cite: pETM33_Nsp7 was a gift from Ylva Ivarsson (Addgene plasmid # 156476 ; http://n2t.net/addgene:156476 ; RRID:Addgene_156476)
