[The description below was written by a language model from this plasmid's Addgene catalogue record and pLannotate feature annotations shown in this document.]
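Description:
pETM33_Nsp7 is a bacterial expression plasmid built on the pET-derived pETM33 backbone for producing SARS-CoV-2 non-structural protein 7 (Nsp7, a cleavage product of the ORF1ab polyprotein) in E. coli. The sequenced plasmid is about 6.25 kb. It replicates from a ColE1/pMB1-type origin, and the pBR322-derived bom and rop elements are also annotated. The catalogue lists it as high copy, although rop normally acts to restrain copy number. Selection is by kanamycin through an aph(3')-Ia resistance gene. An f1 origin is present as well. The short tetracycline-resistance fragments, the AmpR promoter fragment and the small predicted E. coli ORF appear to be non-functional backbone remnants.

Expression is driven by a T7 promoter followed directly by a lac operator and the strong T7 gene 10 ribosome binding site, and it ends at a T7 terminator. The plasmid carries its own lacI gene and promoter, so transcription stays repressed until an inducer such as IPTG is added in a host that supplies T7 RNA polymerase, such as a DE3 lysogen. The reading frame begins with a His tag followed by Schistosoma japonicum glutathione S-transferase. The synthetic Nsp7 coding sequence, codon-optimised for E. coli, is fused downstream of these tags. It occupies the unannotated interval after GST and was inserted between NcoI and EcoRI sites, both of which were destroyed during cloning. A further His-tag sequence and a fragment matched to a T7 gene 10B-derived tag are annotated between the insert and the terminator. The depositor's insert appears to end in a stop, so these are probably untranslated vector sequence.

The double tag allows purification or immobilisation on nickel or glutathione resins. According to the associated publication title, the construct belongs to a study mapping motif-based interactions between SARS-CoV-2 protein domains and human peptide ligands.
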