Features (pLannotate 1.2.2; 20 found; start..end, strand, type, name):
      1..589     +  rep_origin     ori: high-copy-number ColE1/pMB1/pBR322/pUC origin of replication
    775..914     -  misc_feature   bom: basis of mobility region from pBR322
   1016..1207    -  CDS            rop: Rop protein, which maintains plasmids at low copy number; rop
   1224..1604    +  CDS            YPB1_ECOLX: Protein predicted: Swiss-Prot protein existence level 4. From Escherichia coli.
   1676..1967    -  CDS            TcR (fragment): tetracycline efflux protein; tet; confers resistance to tetracycline
   1982..2003    -  protein_bind   CAP binding site: CAP binding activates transcription in the presence of cAMP. E. coli catabolite activator protein
   2016..3098    -  CDS            lacI: lac repressor; lacI; The lac repressor binds to the lac operator to inhibit transcription in E. coli. This inhibition can be relieved by adding lactose or isopropyl-β-D-thiogalactopyranoside (IPTG).
   3099..3176    -  promoter       lacI promoter: lacI
   3184..3463    -  CDS            TcR (fragment): tetracycline efflux protein; tet; confers resistance to tetracycline
   3485..3503    +  promoter       T7 promoter: promoter for bacteriophage T7 RNA polymerase
   3504..3528    +  protein_bind   lac operator: The lac repressor binds to the lac operator to inhibit transcription in E. coli. This inhibition can be relieved by adding lactose or isopropyl-β-D-thiogalactopyranoside (IPTG). lac repressor encoded by lacI
   3543..3565    +  RBS            RBS: efficient ribosome binding site from bacteriophage T7 gene 10 (Olins and Rangwala, 1989)
   3578..3595    +  CDS            7xHis (fragment): 6xHis affinity tag
   3614..4267    +  CDS            GST26_SCHJA: Experimental evidence at protein level: Swiss-Prot protein existence level 1. GST isoenzymes appear to play a central role in the parasite detoxification system. Other functions are also suspected including a role in increasing the solubility of haematin in the parasite gut. From Schistosoma japonicum (Blood fluke).
   4602..4619    +  CDS            9xHis (fragment): 9xHis affinity tag
   4629..4678    +  CDS            SET1 (fragment): solubility-enhancement tag derived from T7 phage gene 10B
   4686..4733    +  terminator     T7 terminator: transcription terminator for bacteriophage T7 RNA polymerase
   4770..5198    +  rep_origin     f1 ori (sequence partly withheld): f1 bacteriophage origin of replication; arrow indicates direction of (+) strand synthesis
   5251..5308    +  promoter       AmpR promoter (fragment): bla
   5317..6132    -  CDS            KanR: aminoglycoside phosphotransferase; aph(3')-Ia; confers resistance to kanamycin in bacteria or G418 (Geneticin®) in eukaryotes
>Addgene plasmid #156476 | pETM33_Nsp7 | addgene full sequence | sequence record 307742 | Addgene NGS Result
TTGAGATCCTTTTTTTCTGCGCGTAATCTGCTGCTTGCAAACAAAAAAACCACCGCTACCAGCGGTGGTT
TGTTTGCCGGATCAAGAGCTACCAACTCTTTTTCCGAAGGTAACTGGCTTCAGCAGAGCGCAGATACCAA
ATACTGTCCTTCTAGTGTAGCCGTAGTTAGGCCACCACTTCAAGAACTCTGTAGCACCGCCTACATACCT
CGCTCTGCTAATCCTGTTACCAGTGGCTGCTGCCAGTGGCGATAAGTCGTGTCTTACCGGGTTGGACTCA
AGACGATAGTTACCGGATAAGGCGCAGCGGTCGGGCTGAACGGGGGGTTCGTGCACACAGCCCAGCTTGG
AGCGAACGACCTACACCGAACTGAGATACCTACAGCGTGAGCTATGAGAAAGCGCCACGCTTCCCGAAGG
GAGAAAGGCGGACAGGTATCCGGTAAGCGGCAGGGTCGGAACAGGAGAGCGCACGAGGGAGCTTCCAGGG
GGAAACGCCTGGTATCTTTATAGTCCTGTCGGGTTTCGCCACCTCTGACTTGAGCGTCGATTTTTGTGAT
GCTCGTCAGGGGGGCGGAGCCTATGGAAAAACGCCAGCAACGCGGCCTTTTTACGGTTCCTGGCCTTTTG
CTGGCCTTTTGCTCACATGTTCTTTCCTGCGTTATCCCCTGATTCTGTGGATAACCGTATTACCGCCTTT
GAGTGAGCTGATACCGCTCGCCGCAGCCGAACGACCGAGCGCAGCGAGTCAGTGAGCGAGGAAGCGGAAG
AGCGCCTGATGCGGTATTTTCTCCTTACGCATCTGTGCGGTATTTCACACCGCAATGGTGCACTCTCAGT
ACAATCTGCTCTGATGCCGCATAGTTAAGCCAGTATACACTCCGCTATCGCTACGTGACTGGGTCATGGC
TGCGCCCCGACACCCGCCAACACCCGCTGACGCGCCCTGACGGGCTTGTCTGCTCCCGGCATCCGCTTAC
AGACAAGCTGTGACCGTCTCCGGGAGCTGCATGTGTCAGAGGTTTTCACCGTCATCACCGAAACGCGCGA
GGCAGCTGCGGTAAAGCTCATCAGCGTGGTCGTGAAGCGATTCACAGATGTCTGCCTGTTCATCCGCGTC
CAGCTCGTTGAGTTTCTCCAGAAGCGTTAATGTCTGGCTTCTGATAAAGCGGGCCATGTTAAGGGCGGTT
TTTTCCTGTTTGGTCACTGATGCCTCCGTGTAAGGGGGATTTCTGTTCATGGGGGTAATGATACCGATGA
AACGAGAGAGGATGCTCACGATACGGGTTACTGATGATGAACATGCCCGGTTACTGGAACGTTGTGAGGG
TAAACAACTGGCGGTATGGATGCGGCGGGACCAGAGAAAAATCACTCAGGGTCAATGCCAGCGCTTCGTT
AATACAGATGTAGGTGTTCCACAGGGTAGCCAGCAGCATCCTGCGATGCAGATCCGGAACATAATGGTGC
AGGGCGCTGACTTCCGCGTTTCCAGACTTTACGAAACACGGAAACCGAAGACCATTCATGTTGTTGCTCA
GGTCGCAGACGTTTTGCAGCAGCAGTCGCTTCACGTTCGCTCGCGTATCGGTGATTCATTCTGCTAACCA
GTAAGGCAACCCCGCCAGCCTAGCCGGGTCCTCAACGACAGGAGCACGATCATGCGCACCCGTGGGGCCG
CCATGCCGGCGATAATGGCCTGCTTCTCGCCGAAACGTTTGGTGGCGGGACCAGTGACGAAGGCTTGAGC
GAGGGCGTGCAAGATTCCGAATACCGCAAGCGACAGGCCGATCATCGTCGCGCTCCAGCGAAAGCGGTCC
TCGCCGAAAATGACCCAGAGCGCTGCCGGCACCTGTCCTACGAGTTGCATGATAAAGAAGACAGTCATAA
GTGCGGCGACGATAGTCATGCCCCGCGCCCACCGGAAGGAGCTGACTGGGTTGAAGGCTCTCAAGGGCAT
CGGTCGAGATCCCGGTGCCTAATGAGTGAGCTAACTTACATTAATTGCGTTGCGCTCACTGCCCGCTTTC
CAGTCGGGAAACCTGTCGTGCCAGCTGCATTAATGAATCGGCCAACGCGCGGGGAGAGGCGGTTTGCGTA
TTGGGCGCCAGGGTGGTTTTTCTTTTCACCAGTGAGACGGGCAACAGCTGATTGCCCTTCACCGCCTGGC
CCTGAGAGAGTTGCAGCAAGCGGTCCACGCTGGTTTGCCCCAGCAGGCGAAAATCCTGTTTGATGGTGGT
TAACGGCGGGATATAACATGAGCTGTCTTCGGTATCGTCGTATCCCACTACCGAGATATCCGCACCAACG
CGCAGCCCGGACTCGGTAATGGCGCGCATTGCGCCCAGCGCCATCTGATCGTTGGCAACCAGCATCGCAG
TGGGAACGATGCCCTCATTCAGCATTTGCATGGTTTGTTGAAAACCGGACATGGCACTCCAGTCGCCTTC
CCGTTCCGCTATCGGCTGAATTTGATTGCGAGTGAGATATTTATGCCAGCCAGCCAGACGCAGACGCGCC
GAGACAGAACTTAATGGGCCCGCTAACAGCGCGATTTGCTGGTGACCCAATGCGACCAGATGCTCCACGC
CCAGTCGCGTACCGTCTTCATGGGAGAAAATAATACTGTTGATGGGTGTCTGGTCAGAGACATCAAGAAA
TAACGCCGGAACATTAGTGCAGGCAGCTTCCACAGCAATGGCATCCTGGTCATCCAGCGGATAGTTAATG
ATCAGCCCACTGACGCGTTGCGCGAGAAGATTGTGCACCGCCGCTTTACAGGCTTCGACGCCGCTTCGTT
CTACCATCGACACCACCACGCTGGCACCCAGTTGATCGGCGCGAGATTTAATCGCCGCGACAATTTGCGA
CGGCGCGTGCAGGGCCAGACTGGAGGTGGCAACGCCAATCAGCAACGACTGTTTGCCCGCCAGTTGTTGT
GCCACGCGGTTGGGAATGTAATTCAGCTCCGCCATCGCCGCTTCCACTTTTTCCCGCGTTTTCGCAGAAA
CGTGGCTGGCCTGGTTCACCACGCGGGAAACGGTCTGATAAGAGACACCGGCATACTCTGCGACATCGTA
TAACGTTACTGGTTTCACATTCACCACCCTGAATTGACTCTCTTCCGGGCGCTATCATGCCATACCGCGA
AAGGTTTTGCGCCATTCGATGGTGTCCGGGATCTCGACGCTCTCCCTTATGCGACTCCTGCATTAGGAAG
CAGCCCAGTAGTAGGTTGAGGCCGTTGAGCACCGCCGCCGCAAGGAATGGTGCATGCAAGGAGATGGCGC
CCAACAGTCCCCCGGCCACGGGGCCTGCCACCATACCCACGCCGAAACAAGCGCTCATGAGCCCGAAGTG
GCGAGCCCGATCTTCCCCATCGGTGATGTCGGCGATATAGGCGCCAGCAACCGCACCTGTGGCGCCGGTG
ATGCCGGCCACGATGCGTCCGGCGTAGAGGATCGAGATCTCGATCCCGCGAAATTAATACGACTCACTAT
AGGGGAATTGTGAGCGGATAACAATTCCCCTCTAGAAATAATTTTGTTTAACTTTAAGAAGGAGATATAC
CATGAAACATCACCATCACCATCACAACACTAGTAGCAATTCCATGTCCCCTATACTAGGTTATTGGAAA
ATTAAGGGCCTTGTGCAACCCACTCGACTTCTTTTGGAATATCTTGAAGAAAAATATGAAGAGCATTTGT
ATGAGCGCGATGAAGGTGATAAATGGCGAAACAAAAAGTTTGAATTGGGTTTGGAGTTTCCCAATCTTCC
TTATTATATTGATGGTGATGTTAAATTAACACAGTCTATGGCCATCATACGTTATATAGCTGACAAGCAC
AACATGTTGGGTGGTTGTCCAAAAGAGCGTGCAGAGATTTCAATGCTTGAAGGAGCGGTTTTGGATATTA
GATACGGTGTTTCGAGAATTGCATATAGTAAAGACTTTGAAACTCTCAAAGTTGATTTTCTTAGCAAGCT
ACCTGAAATGCTGAAAATGTTCGAAGATCGTTTATGTCATAAAACATATTTAAATGGTGATCATGTAACC
CATCCTGACTTCATGTTGTATGACGCTCTTGATGTTGTTTTATACATGGACCCAATGTGCCTGGATGCGT
TCCCAAAATTAGTTTGTTTTAAAAAACGTATTGAAGCTATCCCACAAATTGATAAGTACTTGAAATCCAG
CAAGTATATAGCATGGCCTTTGCAGGGCTGGCAAGCCACGTTTGGTGGTGGCGACCATCCTCCAAAATCG
GATCTGGAAGTTCTGTTCCAGGGGCCCATGGACGGTCAGAGCAAGATGAGCGACGTGAAATGCACCAGCG
TGGTTCTGCTGAGCGTGCTGCAGCAACTGCGTGTTGAGAGCAGCAGCAAGCTGTGGGCGCAGTGCGTTCA
ACTGCACAACGACATCCTGCTGGCGAAGGATACCACCGAGGCGTTCGAAAAAATGGTGAGCCTGCTGAGC
GTTCTGCTGAGCATGCAGGGCGCGGTGGACATTAACAAACTGTGCGAGGAAATGCTGGATAACCGTGCGA
CCCTGCAATAAGAATTCGAGCTCCGTCGACAAGCTTGCGGCCGCACTCGAGCACCACCACCACCACCACT
GAGATCCGGCTGCTAACAAAGCCCGAAAGGAAGCTGAGTTGGCTGCTGCCACCGCTGAGCAATAACTAGC
ATAACCCCTTGGGGCCTCTAAACGGGTCTTGAGGGGTTTTTTGCTGAAAGGAGGAACTATATCCGGATTG
GCGAATGGG
[124 nt withheld, positions 4770-4893]
C
[91 nt withheld, positions 4895-4985]
A
[49 nt withheld, positions 4987-5035]
CCTTTGACGTTGGAGTCCACGTTCTTTAATAGTGGACTCTTGTTCCAAACTGGAACAACACTCAACCCTA
TCTCGGTCTATTCTTTTGATTTATAAGGGATTTTGCCGATTTCGGCCTATTGGTTAAAAAATGAGCTGAT
TTAACAAAAATTTAACGCGAATTTTAACAAAATATTAACGCTTACAATTTAGGTGGCACTTTTCGGGGAA
ATGTGCGCGGAACCCCTATTTGTTTATTTTTCTAAATACATTCAAATATGTATCCGCTCATGAATTAATT
CTTAGAAAAACTCATCGAGCATCAAATGAAACTGCAATTTATTCATATCAGGATTATCAATACCATATTT
TTGAAAAAGCCGTTTCTGTAATGAAGGAGAAAACTCACCGAGGCAGTTCCATAGGATGGCAAGATCCTGG
TATCGGTCTGCGATTCCGACTCGTCCAACATCAATACAACCTATTAATTTCCCCTCGTCAAAAATAAGGT
TATCAAGTGAGAAATCACCATGAGTGACGACTGAATCCGGTGAGAATGGCAAAAGTTTATGCATTTCTTT
CCAGACTTGTTCAACAGGCCAGCCATTACGCTCGTCATCAAAATCACTCGCATCAACCAAACCGTTATTC
ATTCGTGATTGCGCCTGAGCGAGACGAAATACGCGATCGCTGTTAAAAGGACAATTACAAACAGGAATCG
AATGCAACCGGCGCAGGAACACTGCCAGCGCATCAACAATATTTTCACCTGAATCAGGATATTCTTCTAA
TACCTGGAATGCTGTTTTCCCGGGGATCGCAGTGGTGAGTAACCATGCATCATCAGGAGTACGGATAAAA
TGCTTGATGGTCGGAAGAGGCATAAATTCCGTCAGCCAGTTTAGTCTGACCATCTCATCTGTAACATCAT
TGGCAACGCTACCTTTGCCATGTTTCAGAAACAACTCTGGCGCATCGGGCTTCCCATACAATCGATAGAT
TGTCGCACCTGATTGCCCGACATTATCGCGAGCCCATTTATACCCATATAAATCAGCATCCATGTTGGAA
TTTAATCGCGGCCTAGAGCAAGACGTTTCCCGTTGAATATGGCTCATAACACCCCTTGTATTACTGTTTA
TGTAAGCAGACAGTTTTATTGTTCATGACCAAAATCCCTTAACGTGAGTTTTCGTTCCACTGAGCGTCAG
ACCCCGTAGAAAAGATCAAAGGATCTTC
